Addgene plasmid #81516: pDONR223_FBXW7_p.R689Q
Purpose: Gateway Donor vector containing FBXW7 , part of the Target Accelerator Plasmid Collection.
Depositing lab: Jesse Boehm & William Hahn & David Root. Depositing organization: Broad Institute. Publication: Systematic Functional Interrogation of Rare Cancer Variants Identifies Oncogenic Alleles. Kim E, Ilic N, Shrestha Y, Zou L, Kamburov A, Zhu C, Yang X, Lubonja R, Tran N, Nguyen C, Lawrence MS, Piccioni F, Bagul M, Doench JG, Chouinard CR, Wu X, Hogstrom L, Natoli T, Tamayo P, Horn H, Corsello SM, Lage K, Root DE, Subramanian A, Golub TR, Getz G, Boehm JS, Hahn WC. Cancer Discov. 2016 Jul;6(7):714-26. doi: 10.1158/2159-8290.CD-16-0160. Epub 2016 May 4. PubMed 27147599.
Backbone
  Vector backbone: pDONR223
  Backbone manufacturer: Invitrogen
  Backbone size w/o insert (bp): 2790
  Vector type: Gateway Entry vector
Growth in bacteria
  Bacterial resistance: Spectinomycin, 50 μg/mL
  Growth temperature: 37°C
  Growth strain: DH5alpha
  Copy number: High Copy
Gene/Insert
  Gene/Insert name: FBXW7 (alt name: NM_033632.3)
  Species: H. sapiens (human)
  Mutation: R689Q
  Entrez Gene: FBXW7 (a.k.a. AGO, CDC4, DEDHIL, FBW6, FBW7, FBX30, FBXO30, FBXW6, SEL-10, SEL10, hAgo, hCdc4)
  Promoter: None
  Cloning method: Gateway Cloning
  Sequencing primers: 5′ M13pUC-fwd; 3′ M13-Rev
Terms and licenses: Academic/Nonprofit Terms; Industry Terms: Not Available to Industry
Depositor comments: Closed state: stop codon immediately follows insert
How to cite: pDONR223_FBXW7_p.R689Q was a gift from Jesse Boehm & William Hahn & David Root (Addgene plasmid # 81516 ; http://n2t.net/addgene:81516 ; RRID:Addgene_81516)
