[The description below was written by a language model from this plasmid's Addgene catalogue record and pLannotate feature annotations shown in this document.]
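Description:
pDONR223_FBXW7_p.R689Q is a Gateway entry clone built on the Invitrogen pDONR223 backbone, carrying the human FBXW7 open reading frame (reference transcript NM_033632.3) with the R689Q missense substitution. The sequenced plasmid is 4,917 nt. It is propagated in E. coli at high copy from a ColE1/pUC-type origin and selected with spectinomycin through the aadA (SmR) aminoglycoside adenylyltransferase gene. A fragment of a class 1 integron Pc promoter lies upstream of this marker. Short annotated fragments of lacI, lacZα and a gentamicin resistance gene appear to be non-functional backbone remnants.

The FBXW7 coding sequence (about 2.1 kb) sits between two attL recombination sites. The automated annotation labels both as attL3, although the pair simply marks the boundaries of the cassette that LR Clonase transfers into a destination vector. The insert is in the "closed" configuration, meaning a stop codon immediately follows the ORF. It will therefore be expressed as the native protein without a C-terminal fusion after transfer. The entry clone has no promoter driving the insert, so expression depends entirely on the destination vector chosen. The rrnB T1 and T2 terminators upstream of the cassette insulate it from read-through transcription, and a T7 promoter lies just outside the downstream attL site, pointing back toward the insert. M13 primer sites flank the cassette for sequence verification.

The plasmid belongs to the Target Accelerator Plasmid Collection, a set of cancer-associated variant alleles assembled for the systematic functional testing of rare tumour mutations. It serves as a shuttle for moving this FBXW7 variant into expression vectors for such assays.
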