Features (pLannotate 1.2.2; 12 found; start..end, strand, type, name):
    121..213     +  CDS            lacI (fragment): lac repressor; lacI; The lac repressor binds to the lac operator to inhibit transcription in E. coli. This inhibition can be relieved by adding lactose or isopropyl-β-D-thiogalactopyranoside (IPTG).
    268..295     -  terminator     rrnB T2 terminator: transcription terminator T2 from the E. coli rrnB gene
    427..470     +  terminator     rrnB T1 terminator: Escherichia coli rrnB; transcription terminator T1 from the E. coli rrnB gene
    517..553     -  CDS            lacZα (fragment): LacZα fragment of β-galactosidase; lacZ fragment
    570..665     +  protein_bind   attL3: mutant version of attL; recombination site for the Gateway® LR reaction LR Clonase™
    671..2791    +  CDS            FBXW7: FBXW7_HUMAN - Also known as FBW7 From Homo sapiens (Human).
   2799..2894    -  protein_bind   attL3: mutant version of attL; recombination site for the Gateway® LR reaction LR Clonase™
   2913..2931    -  promoter       T7 promoter: promoter for bacteriophage T7 RNA polymerase
   3121..3144    +  promoter       Pc promoter (fragment): intI1 (promoter lies within the coding sequence); class 1 integron promoter
   3320..3376    +  CDS            GmR (fragment): gentamycin acetyltransferase; aacC1; confers resistance to gentamycin
   3383..4174    +  CDS            SmR: aminoglycoside adenylyltransferase (Murphy, 1985); aadA; confers resistance to spectinomycin and streptomycin
   4267..4855    +  rep_origin     ori: high-copy-number ColE1/pMB1/pBR322/pUC origin of replication
>Addgene plasmid #81516 | pDONR223_FBXW7_p.R689Q | addgene full sequence | sequence record 168664 | Addgene NGS Result
CTTTCCTGCGTTATCCCCTGATTCTGTGGATAACCGTATTACCGCCTTTGAGTGAGCTGATACCGCTCGC
CGCAGCCGAACGACCGAGCGCAGCGAGTCAGTGAGCGAGGAAGCGGAAGAGCGCCCAATACGCAAACCGC
CTCTCCCCGCGCGTTGGCCGATTCATTAATGCAGCTGGCACGACAGGTTTCCCGACTGGAAAGCGGGCAG
TGAGCGCAACGCAATTAATACGCGTACCGCTAGCCAGGAAGAGTTTGTAGAAACGCAAAAAGGCCATCCG
TCAGGATGGCCTTCTGCTTAGTTTGATGCCTGGCAGTTTATGGCGGGCGTCCTGCCCGCCACCCTCCGGG
CCGTTGCTTCACAACGTTCAAATCCGCTCCCGGCGGATTTGTCCTACTCAGGAGAGCGTTCACCGACAAA
CAACAGATAAAACGAAAGGCCCAGTCTTCCGACTGAGCCTTTCGTTTTATTTGATGCCTGGCAGTTCCCT
ACTCTCGCGTTAACGCTAGCATGGATGTTTTCCCAGTCACGACGTTGTAAAACGACGGCCAGTCTTAAGC
TCGGGCCCCAAATAATGATTTTATTTTGACTGATAGTGACCTGTTCGTTGCAACAAATTGATGAGCAATG
CTTTTTTATAATGCCAACTTTGTACAAAAAAGTTGGCACCATGAATCAGGAACTGCTCTCTGTGGGCAGC
AAAAGACGACGAACTGGAGGCTCTCTGAGAGGTAACCCTTCCTCAAGCCAGGTAGATGAAGAACAGATGA
ATCGTGTGGTAGAGGAGGAACAGCAACAGCAACTCAGACAACAAGAGGAGGAGCACACTGCAAGGAATGG
TGAAGTTGTTGGAGTAGAACCTAGACCTGGAGGCCAAAATGATTCCCAGCAAGGACAGTTGGAAGAAAAC
AATAATAGATTTATTTCGGTAGATGAGGACTCCTCAGGAAACCAAGAAGAACAAGAGGAAGATGAAGAAC
ATGCTGGTGAACAAGATGAGGAGGATGAGGAGGAGGAGGAGATGGACCAGGAGAGTGACGATTTTGATCA
GTCTGATGATAGTAGCAGAGAAGATGAACATACACATACTAACAGTGTCACGAACTCCAGTAGTATTGTG
GACCTGCCCGTTCACCAACTCTCCTCCCCATTCTATACAAAAACAACAAAAATGAAAAGAAAGTTGGACC
ATGGTTCTGAGGTCCGCTCTTTTTCTTTGGGAAAGAAACCATGCAAAGTCTCAGAATATACAAGTACCAC
TGGGCTTGTACCATGTTCAGCAACACCAACAACTTTTGGGGACCTCAGAGCAGCCAATGGCCAAGGGCAA
CAACGACGCCGAATTACATCTGTCCAGCCACCTACAGGCCTCCAGGAATGGCTAAAAATGTTTCAGAGCT
GGAGTGGACCAGAGAAATTGCTTGCTTTAGATGAACTCATTGATAGTTGTGAACCAACACAAGTAAAACA
TATGATGCAAGTGATAGAACCCCAGTTTCAACGAGACTTCATTTCATTGCTCCCTAAAGAGTTGGCACTC
TATGTGCTTTCATTCCTGGAACCCAAAGACCTGCTACAAGCAGCTCAGACATGTCGCTACTGGAGAATTT
TGGCTGAAGACAACCTTCTCTGGAGAGAGAAATGCAAAGAAGAGGGGATTGATGAACCATTGCACATCAA
GAGAAGAAAAGTAATAAAACCAGGTTTCATACACAGTCCATGGAAAAGTGCATACATCAGACAGCACAGA
ATTGATACTAACTGGAGGCGAGGAGAACTCAAATCTCCTAAGGTGCTGAAAGGACATGATGATCATGTGA
TCACATGCTTACAGTTTTGTGGTAACCGAATAGTTAGTGGTTCTGATGACAACACTTTAAAAGTTTGGTC
AGCAGTCACAGGCAAATGTCTGAGAACATTAGTGGGACATACAGGTGGAGTATGGTCATCACAAATGAGA
GACAACATCATCATTAGTGGATCTACAGATCGGACACTCAAAGTGTGGAATGCAGAGACTGGAGAATGTA
TACACACCTTATATGGGCATACTTCCACTGTGCGTTGTATGCATCTTCATGAAAAAAGAGTTGTTAGCGG
TTCTCGAGATGCCACTCTTAGGGTTTGGGATATTGAGACAGGCCAGTGTTTACATGTTTTGATGGGTCAT
GTTGCAGCAGTCCGCTGTGTTCAATATGATGGCAGGAGGGTTGTTAGTGGAGCATATGATTTTATGGTAA
AGGTGTGGGATCCAGAGACTGAAACCTGTCTACACACGTTGCAGGGGCATACTAATAGAGTCTATTCATT
ACAGTTTGATGGTATCCATGTGGTGAGTGGATCTCTTGATACATCAATCCGTGTTTGGGATGTGGAGACA
GGGAATTGCATTCACACGTTAACAGGGCACCAGTCGTTAACAAGTGGAATGGAACTCAAAGACAATATTC
TTGTCTCTGGGAATGCAGATTCTACAGTTAAAATCTGGGATATCAAAACAGGACAGTGTTTACAAACATT
GCAAGGTCCCAACAAGCATCAGAGTGCTGTGACCTGTTTACAGTTCAACAAGAACTTTGTAATTACCAGC
TCAGATGATGGAACTGTAAAACTATGGGACTTGAAAACGGGTGAATTTATTCGAAACCTAGTCACATTGG
AGAGTGGGGGGAGTGGGGGAGTTGTGTGGCGGATCAGAGCCTCAAACACAAAGCTGGTGTGTGCAGTTGG
GAGTCAGAATGGGACTGAAGAAACCAAGCTGCTGGTGCTGGACTTTGATGTGGACATGAAGTGATTGCCA
ACTTTCTTGTACAAAGTTGGCATTATAAGAAAGCATTGCTTATCAATTTGTTGCAACGAACAGGTCACTA
TCAGTCAAAATAAAATCATTATTTGCCATCCAGCTGATATCCCCTATAGTGAGTCGTATTACATGGTCAT
AGCTGTTTCCTGGCAGCTCTGGCCCGTGTCTCAAAATCTCTGATGTTACATTGCACAAGATAAAAATATA
TCATCATGCCTCCTCTAGACCAGCCAGGACAGAAATGCCTCGACTTCGCTGCTACCCAAGGTTGCCGGGT
GACGCACACCGTGGAAACGGATGAAGGCACGAACCCAGTGGACATAAGCCTGTTCGGTTCGTAAGCTGTA
ATGCAAGTAGCGTATGCGCTCACGCAACTGGTCCAGAACCTTGACCGAACGCAGCGGTGGTAACGGCGCA
GTGGCGGTTTTCATGGCTTGTTATGACTGTTTTTTTGGGGTACAGTCTATGCCTCGGGCATCCAAGCAGC
AAGCGCGTTACGCCGTGGGTCGATGTTTGATGTTATGGAGCAGCAACGATGTTACGCAGCAGGGCAGTCG
CCCTAAAACAAAGTTAAACATTATGAGGGAAGCGGTGATCGCCGAAGTATCGACTCAACTATCAGAGGTA
GTTGGCGTCATCGAGCGCCATCTCGAACCGACGTTGCTGGCCGTACATTTGTACGGCTCCGCAGTGGATG
GCGGCCTGAAGCCACACAGTGATATTGATTTGCTGGTTACGGTGACCGTAAGGCTTGATGAAACAACGCG
GCGAGCTTTGATCAACGACCTTTTGGAAACTTCGGCTTCCCCTGGAGAGAGCGAGATTCTCCGCGCTGTA
GAAGTCACCATTGTTGTGCACGACGACATCATTCCGTGGCGTTATCCAGCTAAGCGCGAACTGCAATTTG
GAGAATGGCAGCGCAATGACATTCTTGCAGGTATCTTCGAGCCAGCCACGATCGACATTGATCTGGCTAT
CTTGCTGACAAAAGCAAGAGAACATAGCGTTGCCTTGGTAGGTCCAGCGGCGGAGGAACTCTTTGATCCG
GTTCCTGAACAGGATCTATTTGAGGCGCTAAATGAAACCTTAACGCTATGGAACTCGCCGCCCGACTGGG
CTGGCGATGAGCGAAATGTAGTGCTTACGTTGTCCCGCATTTGGTACAGCGCAGTAACCGGCAAAATCGC
GCCGAAGGATGTCGCTGCCGACTGGGCAATGGAGCGCCTGCCGGCCCAGTATCAGCCCGTCATACTTGAA
GCTAGACAGGCTTATCTTGGACAAGAAGAAGATCGCTTGGCCTCGCGCGCAGATCAGTTGGAAGAATTTG
TCCACTACGTGAAAGGCGAGATCACCAAGGTAGTCGGCAAATAACCCTCGAGCCACCCATGACCAAAATC
CCTTAACGTGAGTTACGCGTCGTTCCACTGAGCGTCAGACCCCGTAGAAAAGATCAAAGGATCTTCTTGA
GATCCTTTTTTTCTGCGCGTAATCTGCTGCTTGCAAACAAAAAAACCACCGCTACCAGCGGTGGTTTGTT
TGCCGGATCAAGAGCTACCAACTCTTTTTCCGAAGGTAACTGGCTTCAGCAGAGCGCAGATACCAAATAC
TGTTCTTCTAGTGTAGCCGTAGTTAGGCCACCACTTCAAGAACTCTGTAGCACCGCCTACATACCTCGCT
CTGCTAATCCTGTTACCAGTGGCTGCTGCCAGTGGCGATAAGTCGTGTCTTACCGGGTTGGACTCAAGAC
GATAGTTACCGGATAAGGCGCAGCGGTCGGGCTGAACGGGGGGTTCGTGCACACAGCCCAGCTTGGAGCG
AACGACCTACACCGAACTGAGATACCTACAGCGTGAGCTATGAGAAAGCGCCACGCTTCCCGAAGGGAGA
AAGGCGGACAGGTATCCGGTAAGCGGCAGGGTCGGAACAGGAGAGCGCACGAGGGAGCTTCCAGGGGGAA
ACGCCTGGTATCTTTATAGTCCTGTCGGGTTTCGCCACCTCTGACTTGAGCGTCGATTTTTGTGATGCTC
GTCAGGGGGGCGGAGCCTATGGAAAAACGCCAGCAACGCGGCCTTTTTACGGTTCCTGGCCTTTTGCTGG
CCTTTTGCTCACATGTT
