>Addgene plasmid #81516 | pDONR223_FBXW7_p.R689Q | depositor partial sequence | sequence record 156520 | insert sequence
ATGAATCAGGAACTGCTCTCTGTGGGCAGCAAAAGACGACGAACTGGAGGCTCTCTGAGAGGTAACCCTT
CCTCAAGCCAGGTAGATGAAGAACAGATGAATCGTGTGGTAGAGGAGGAACAGCAACAGCAACTCAGACA
ACAAGAGGAGGAGCACACTGCAAGGAATGGTGAAGTTGTTGGAGTAGAACCTAGACCTGGAGGCCAAAAT
GATTCCCAGCAAGGACAGTTGGAAGAAAACAATAATAGATTTATTTCGGTAGATGAGGACTCCTCAGGAA
ACCAAGAAGAACAAGAGGAAGATGAAGAACATGCTGGTGAACAAGATGAGGAGGATGAGGAGGAGGAGGA
GATGGACCAGGAGAGTGACGATTTTGATCAGTCTGATGATAGTAGCAGAGAAGATGAACATACACATACT
AACAGTGTCACGAACTCCAGTAGTATTGTGGACCTGCCCGTTCACCAACTCTCCTCCCCATTCTATACAA
AAACAACAAAAATGAAAAGAAAGTTGGACCATGGTTCTGAGGTCCGCTCTTTTTCTTTGGGAAAGAAACC
ATGCAAAGTCTCAGAATATACAAGTACCACTGGGCTTGTACCATGTTCAGCAACACCAACAACTTTTGGG
GACCTCAGAGCAGCCAATGGCCAAGGGCAACAACGACGCCGAATTACATCTGTCCAGCCACCTACAGGCC
TCCAGGAATGGCTAAAAATGTTTCAGAGCTGGAGTGGACCAGAGAAATTGCTTGCTTTAGATGAACTCAT
TGATAGTTGTGAACCAACACAAGTAAAACATATGATGCAAGTGATAGAACCCCAGTTTCAACGAGACTTC
ATTTCATTGCTCCCTAAAGAGTTGGCACTCTATGTGCTTTCATTCCTGGAACCCAAAGACCTGCTACAAG
CAGCTCAGACATGTCGCTACTGGAGAATTTTGGCTGAAGACAACCTTCTCTGGAGAGAGAAATGCAAAGA
AGAGGGGATTGATGAACCATTGCACATCAAGAGAAGAAAAGTAATAAAACCAGGTTTCATACACAGTCCA
TGGAAAAGTGCATACATCAGACAGCACAGAATTGATACTAACTGGAGGCGAGGAGAACTCAAATCTCCTA
AGGTGCTGAAAGGACATGATGATCATGTGATCACATGCTTACAGTTTTGTGGTAACCGAATAGTTAGTGG
TTCTGATGACAACACTTTAAAAGTTTGGTCAGCAGTCACAGGCAAATGTCTGAGAACATTAGTGGGACAT
ACAGGTGGAGTATGGTCATCACAAATGAGAGACAACATCATCATTAGTGGATCTACAGATCGGACACTCA
AAGTGTGGAATGCAGAGACTGGAGAATGTATACACACCTTATATGGGCATACTTCCACTGTGCGTTGTAT
GCATCTTCATGAAAAAAGAGTTGTTAGCGGTTCTCGAGATGCCACTCTTAGGGTTTGGGATATTGAGACA
GGCCAGTGTTTACATGTTTTGATGGGTCATGTTGCAGCAGTCCGCTGTGTTCAATATGATGGCAGGAGGG
TTGTTAGTGGAGCATATGATTTTATGGTAAAGGTGTGGGATCCAGAGACTGAAACCTGTCTACACACGTT
GCAGGGGCATACTAATAGAGTCTATTCATTACAGTTTGATGGTATCCATGTGGTGAGTGGATCTCTTGAT
ACATCAATCCGTGTTTGGGATGTGGAGACAGGGAATTGCATTCACACGTTAACAGGGCACCAGTCGTTAA
CAAGTGGAATGGAACTCAAAGACAATATTCTTGTCTCTGGGAATGCAGATTCTACAGTTAAAATCTGGGA
TATCAAAACAGGACAGTGTTTACAAACATTGCAAGGTCCCAACAAGCATCAGAGTGCTGTGACCTGTTTA
CAGTTCAACAAGAACTTTGTAATTACCAGCTCAGATGATGGAACTGTAAAACTATGGGACTTGAAAACGG
GTGAATTTATTCGAAACCTAGTCACATTGGAGAGTGGGGGGAGTGGGGGAGTTGTGTGGCGGATCAGAGC
CTCAAACACAAAGCTGGTGTGTGCAGTTGGGAGTCAGAATGGGACTGAAGAAACCAAGCTGCTGGTGCTG
GACTTTGATGTGGACATGAAG
