>Addgene plasmid #81516 | pDONR223_FBXW7_p.R689Q | addgene partial sequence | sequence record 156521 | M13-F20 5'-TGTAAAACGACGGCCAGT-3'
TTCGTTGCAACAAATTGATGAGCAATGCTTTTTTATAATGCCAACTTTGTACAAAAAAGTTGGCACCATG
AATCAGGAACTGCTCTCTGTGGGCAGCAAAAGACGACGAACTGGAGGCTCTCTGAGAGGTAACCCTTCCT
CAAGCCAGGTAGATGAAGAACAGATGAATCGTGTGGTAGAGGAGGAACAGCAACAGCAACTCAGACAACA
AGAGGAGGAGCACACTGCAAGGAATGGTGAAGTTGTTGGAGTAGAACCTAGACCTGGAGGCCAAAATGAT
TCCCAGCAAGGACAGTTGGAAGAAAACAATAATAGATTTATTTCGGTAGATGAGGACTCCTCAGGAAACC
AAGAAGAACAAGAGGAAGATGAAGAACATGCTGGTGAACAAGATGAGGAGGATGAGGAGGAGGAGGAGAT
GGACCAGGAGAGTGACGATTTTGATCAGTCTGATGATAGTAGCAGAGAAGATGAACATACACATACTAAC
AGTGTCACGAACTCCAGTAGTATTGTGGACCTGCCCGTTCACCAACTCTCCTCCCCATTCTATACAAAAA
CAACAAAAATGAAAAGAAAGTTGGACCATGGTTCTGAGGTCCGCTCTTTTTCTTTGGGAAAGAAACCATG
CAAAGTCTCAGAATATACAAGTACCACTGGGCTTGTACCATGTTCAGCAACACCAACAACTTTTGGGGAC
CTCAGAGCAGCCAATGGCCAAGGGCAACAACGACGCCGAATTACATCTGTCCAGCCACCTACAGGCCTCC
AGGAATGGCTAAAAATGTTTCAGAGCTGGAGTGGACCAGAGAAATTGCTTGCTTTAGATGAACTCATTGA
TAGTTGTGAACCAACACAAGTAAAACATATGATGCAAGTGATAGAACCCCAGTTTCAACGAGACTTCATT
TCATTGCTCCCTAAAGAGTTGGCACTCTATGTGCTTTCATTCCTGGAACCCAAAGACCTGCTACAAGCAG
CTCAGACATGTCGCTACTGGAGAATTTTGGCTGAAGACAACCTT
